>Addgene plasmid #110344 | pQC MCS IRES G418 | depositor full sequence | sequence record 207713 | pQC MCS IRES G418 sequence 7423 bps
TCCGCGTTACATAACTTACGGTAAATGGCCCGCCTGGCTGACCGCCCAACGACCCCCGCCCATTGACGTC
AATAATGACGTATGTTCCCATAGTAACGCCAATAGGGACTTTCCATTGACGTCAATGGGTGGAGTATTTA
CGGTAAACTGCCCACTTGGCAGTACATCAAGTGTATCATATGCCAAGTACGCCCCCTATTGACGTCAATG
ACGGTAAATGGCCCGCCTGGCATTATGCCCAGTACATGACCTTATGGGACTTTCCTACTTGGCAGTACAT
CTACGTATTAGTCATCGCTATTACCATGGTGATGCGGTTTTGGCAGTACATCAATGGGCGTGGATAGCGG
TTTGACTCACGGGGATTTCCAAGTCTCCACCCCATTGACGTCAATGGGAGTTTGTTTTGGCACCAAAATC
AACGGGACTTTCCAAAATGTCGTAACAACTCCGCCCCATTGACGCAAATGGGCGGTAGGCGTGTACGGTG
GGAGGTCTATATAAGCAGAGCTCAATAAAAGAGCCCACAACCCCTCACTCGGCGCGCCAGTCTTCCGATA
GACTGCGTCGCCCGGGTACCCGTATTCCCAATAAAGCCTCTTGCTGTTTGCATCCGAATCGTGGTCTCGC
TGTTCCTTGGGAGGGTCTCCTCTGAGTGATTGACTACCCACGACGGGGGTCTTTCATTTGGGGGCTCGTC
CGGGATTTGGAGACCCCTGCCCAGGGACCACCGACCCACCACCGGGAGGTAAGCTGGCCAGCAACTTATC
TGTGTCTGTCCGATTGTCTAGTGTCTATGTTTGATGTTATGCGCCTGCGTCTGTACTAGTTAGCTAACTA
GCTCTGTATCTGGCGGACCCGTGGTGGAACTGACGAGTTCTGAACACCCGGCCGCAACCCTGGGAGACGT
CCCAGGGACTTTGGGGGCCGTTTTTGTGGCCCGACCTGAGGAAGGGAGTCGATGTGGAATCCGACCCCGT
CAGGATATGTGGTTCTGGTAGGAGACGAGAACCTAAAACAGTTCCCGCCTCCGTCTGAATTTTTGCTTTC
GGTTTGGAACCGAAGCCGCGCGTCTTGTCTGCTGCAGCGCTGCAGCATCGTTCTGTGTTGTCTCTGTCTG
ACTGTGTTTCTGTATTTGTCTGAAAATTAGGGCCAGACTGTTACCACTCCCTTAAGTTTGACCTTAGGTC
ACTGGAAAGATGTCGAGCGGATCGCTCACAACCAGTCGGTAGATGTCAAGAAGAGACGTTGGGTTACCTT
CTGCTCTGCAGAATGGCCAACCTTTAACGTCGGATGGCCGCGAGACGGCACCTTTAACCGAGACCTCATC
ACCCAGGTTAAGATCAAGGTCTTTTCACCTGGCCCGCATGGACACCCAGACCAGGTCCCCTACATCGTGA
CCTGGGAAGCCTTGGCTTTTGACCCCCCTCCCTGGGTCAAGCCCTTTGTACACCCTAAGCCTCCGCCTCC
TCTTCCTCCATCCGCCCCGTCTCTCCCCCTTGAACCTCCTCGTTCGACCCCGCCTCGATCCTCCCTTTAT
CCAGCCCTCACTCCTTCTCTAGGCGCCGGAATTGAAGATCTGGGGGATCGATCCTCTAGAGTCCGTTACA
TAACTTACGGTAAATGGCCCGCCTGGCTGACCGCCCAACGACCCCCGCCCATTGACGTCAATAATGACGT
ATGTTCCCATAGTAACGCCAATAGGGACTTTCCATTGACGTCAATGGGTGGAGTATTTACGGTAAACTGC
CCACTTGGCAGTACATCAAGTGTATCATATGCCAAGTACGCCCCCTATTGACGTCAATGACGGTAAATGG
CCCGCCTGGCATTATGCCCAGTACATGACCTTATGGGACTTTCCTACTTGGCAGTACATCTACGTATTAG
TCATCGCTATTACCATGGTGATGCGGTTTTGGCAGTACATCAATGGGCGTGGATAGCGGTTTGACTCACG
GGGATTTCCAAGTCTCCACCCCATTGACGTCAATGGGAGTTTGTTTTGGCACCAAAATCAACGGGACTTT
CCAAAATGTCGTAACAACTCCGCCCCATTGACGCAAATGGGCGGTAGGCGTGTACGGTGGGAGGTCTATA
TAAGCAGAGCTCGTTTAGTGAACCGTCAGATCGCCTGGAGACGCCATCCACGCTGTTTTGACCTCCATAG
AAGACACCGGGACCGATCCAGCCTCCGCGGCCGGGAACGGTGCATTGGAACGGACCTGCAGGAATTGATC
CGCGGCCGCACCGGGGATCCGGTTCTAGAGCCACCGGTTGTATGGAGTTTAAACTCCAAAGCATCGATGG
TAGCGGCCGCGGTGAATTCCGCCCCTCTCCCTCCCCCCCCCCTAACGTTACTGGCCGAAGCCGCTTGGAA
TAAGGCCGGTGTGCGTTTGTCTATATGTTATTTTCCACCATATTGCCGTCTTTTGGCAATGTGAGGGCCC
GGAAACCTGGCCCTGTCTTCTTGACGAGCATTCCTAGGGGTCTTTCCCCTCTCGCCAAAGGAATGCAAGG
TCTGTTGAATGTCGTGAAGGAAGCAGTTCCTCTGGAAGCTTCTTGAAGACAAACAACGTCTGTAGCGACC
CTTTGCAGGCAGCGGAACCCCCCACCTGGCGACAGGTGCCTCTGCGGCCAAAAGCCACGTGTATAAGATA
CACCTGCAAAGGCGGCACAACCCCAGTGCCACGTTGTGAGTTGGATAGTTGTGGAAAGAGTCAAATGGCT
CTCCTCAAGCGTATTCAACAAGGGGCTGAAGGATGCCCAGAAGGTACCCCATTGTATGGGATCTGATCTG
GGGCCTCGGTGCACATGCTTTACATGTGTTTAGTCGAGGTTAAAAAACGTCTAGGCCCCCCGAACCACGG
GGACGTGGTTTTCCTTTGAAAAACACGATGATAAGCTTGCCACAACCATGGCTGAACAAGATGGATTGCA
CGCAGGTTCTCCGGCCGCTTGGGTGGAGAGGCTATTCGGCTATGACTGGGCACAACAGACAATCGGCTGC
TCTGATGCCGCCGTGTTCCGGCTGTCAGCGCAGGGGCGCCCGGTTCTTTTTGTCAAGACCGACCTGTCCG
GTGCCCTGAATGAACTGCAGGACGAGGCAGCGCGGCTATCGTGGCTGGCCACGACGGGCGTTCCTTGCGC
AGCTGTGCTCGACGTTGTCACTGAAGCGGGAAGGGACTGGCTGCTATTGGGCGAAGTGCCGGGGCAGGAT
CTCCTGTCATCTCACCTTGCTCCTGCCGAGAAAGTATCCATCATGGCTGATGCAATGCGGCGGCTGCATA
CGCTTGATCCGGCTACCTGCCCATTCGACCACCAAGCGAAACATCGCATCGAGCGAGCACGTACTCGGAT
GGAAGCCGGTCTTGTCGATCAGGATGATCTGGACGAAGAGCATCAGGGGCTCGCGCCAGCCGAACTGTTC
GCCAGGCTCAAGGCGCGCATGCCCGACGGCGAGGATCTCGTCGTGACCCATGGCGATGCCTGCTTGCCGA
ATATCATGGTGGAAAATGGCCGCTTTTCTGGATTCATCGACTGTGGCCGGCTGGGTGTGGCGGACCGCTA
TCAGGACATAGCGTTGGCTACCCGTGATATTGCTGAAGAGCTTGGCGGCGAATGGGCTGACCGCTTCCTC
GTGCTTTACGGTATCGCCGCTCCCGATTCGCAGCGCATCGCCTTCTATCGCCTTCTTGACGAGTTCTTCT
GAGCGGGATCGGCTAGAGTCGACCCGGACGGGACGCTCCTGCGCCTGATACAGAACGAATTGCTTGCAGG
CATCTCATGAGTGTGTCTTCCCGTTTTCCGCCTGAGGTCACTGCGTGGATGGAGCGCTGGCGCCTGCTGC
GCGACGGCGAGCTGCTCACCACCCACTCGAGGGCTGCAGCGCTGCAGAGGCCGAGTGCAGAACTGCTCCA
AAGGGACCTCAAGGCTTTCCGAGGGACACTAGGCTGACTCCATCGAGCCAGTGTAGAGATAAGCTTATCG
ATTAGTCCAATTTGTTAAAGACAGGATATCAGTGGTCCAGGCTCTAGTTTTGACTCAACAATATCACCAG
CTGAAGCCTATAGAGTACGAGCCATAGATAAAATAAAAGATTTTATTTAGTCTCCAGAAAAAGGGGGGAA
TGAAAGACCCCACCTGTAGGTTTGGCAAGCTAGCTTAAGTAACGCCATTTTGCAAGGCATGGAAAAATAC
ATAACTGAGAATAGAGAAGTTCAGATCAAGGTCAGGAACAGATGGAACAGGGTCGACCCTAGAGAACCAT
CAGATGTTTCCAGGGTGCCCCAAGGACCTGAAATGACCCTGTGCCTTATTTGAACTAACCAATCAGTTCG
CTTCTCGCTTCTGTTCGCGCGCTTCTGCTCCCCGAGCTCAATAAAAGAGCCCACAACCCCTCACTCGGGG
CGCCAGTCCTCCGATTGACTGAGTCGCCCGGGTACCCGTGTATCCAATAAACCCTCTTGCAGTTGCATCC
GACTTGTGGTCTCGCTGTTCCTTGGGAGGGTCTCCTCTGAGTGATTGACTACCCGTCAGCGGGGGTCTTT
CATTTGGGGGCTCGTCCGGGATCGGGAGACCCCTGCCCAGGGACCACCGACCCACCACCGGGAGGTAAGC
TGGCTGCCTCGCGCGTTTCGGTGATGACGGTGAAAACCTCTGACACATGCAGCTCCCGGAGACGGTCACA
GCTTGTCTGTAAGCGGATGCCGGGAGCAGACAAGCCCGTCAGGGCGCGTCAGCGGGTGTTGGCGGGTGTC
GGGGCGCAGCCATGACCCAGTCACGTAGCGATAGCGGAGTGTAGATCCGGCTGTGGAATGTGTGTCAGTT
AGGGTGTGGAAAGTCCCCAGGCTCCCCAGCAGGCAGAAGTATGCAAAGCATGCATCTCAATTAGTCAGCA
ACCAGGTGTGGAAAGTCCCCAGGCTCCCCAGCAGGCAGAAGTATGCAAAGCATGCATCTCAATTAGTCAG
CAACCATAGTCCCGCCCCTAACTCCGCCCATCCCGCCCCTAACTCCGCCCAGTTCCGCCCATTCTCCGCC
CCATGGCTGACTAATTTTTTTTATTTATGCAGAGGCCGAGGCCGCCTCGGCCTCTGAGCTATTCCAGAAG
TAGTGAGGAGGCTTTTTTGGAGGCCTAGGCTTTTGCAAAAAGCTTACTGGCTTAACTATGCGGCATCAGA
GCAGATTGTACTGAGAGTGCACCATATGCGGTGTGAAATACCGCACAGATGCGTAAGGAGAAAATACCGC
ATCAGGCGCTCTTCCGCTTCCTCGCTCACTGACTCGCTGCGCTCGGTCGTTCGGCTGCGGCGAGCGGTAT
CAGCTCACTCAAAGGCGGTAATACGGTTATCCACAGAATCAGGGGATAACGCAGGAAAGAACATGTGAGC
AAAAGGCCAGCAAAAGGCCAGGAACCGTAAAAAGGCCGCGTTGCTGGCGTTTTTCCATAGGCTCCGCCCC
CCTGACGAGCATCACAAAAATCGACGCTCAAGTCAGAGGTGGCGAAACCCGACAGGACTATAAAGATACC
AGGCGTTTCCCCCTGGAAGCTCCCTCGTGCGCTCTCCTGTTCCGACCCTGCCGCTTACCGGATACCTGTC
CGCCTTTCTCCCTTCGGGAAGCGTGGCGCTTTCTCATAGCTCACGCTGTAGGTATCTCAGTTCGGTGTAG
GTCGTTCGCTCCAAGCTGGGCTGTGTGCACGAACCCCCCGTTCAGCCCGACCGCTGCGCCTTATCCGGTA
ACTATCGTCTTGAGTCCAACCCGGTAAGACACGACTTATCGCCACTGGCAGCAGCCACTGGTAACAGGAT
TAGCAGAGCGAGGTATGTAGGCGGTGCTACAGAGTTCTTGAAGTGGTGGCCTAACTACGGCTACACTAGA
AGGACAGTATTTGGTATCTGCGCTCTGCTGAAGCCAGTTACCTTCGGAAAAAGAGTTGGTAGCTCTTGAT
CCGGCAAACAAACCACCGCTGGTAGCGGTGGTTTTTTTGTTTGCAAGCAGCAGATTACGCGCAGAAAAAA
AGGATCTCAAGAAGATCCTTTGATCTTTTCTACGGGGTCTGACGCTCAGTGGAACGAAAACTCACGTTAA
GGGATTTTGGTCATGAGATTATCAAAAAGGATCTTCACCTAGATCCTTTTAAATTAAAAATGAAGTTTTA
AATCAATCTAAAGTATATATGAGTAAACTTGGTCTGACAGTTACCAATGCTTAATCAGTGAGGCACCTAT
CTCAGCGATCTGTCTATTTCGTTCATCCATAGTTGCCTGACTCCCCGTCGTGTAGATAACTACGATACGG
GAGGGCTTACCATCTGGCCCCAGTGCTGCAATGATACCGCGAGACCCACGCTCACCGGCTCCAGATTTAT
CAGCAATAAACCAGCCAGCCGGAAGGGCCGAGCGCAGAAGTGGTCCTGCAACTTTATCCGCCTCCATCCA
GTCTATTAATTGTTGCCGGGAAGCTAGAGTAAGTAGTTCGCCAGTTAATAGTTTGCGCAACGTTGTTGCC
ATTGCTGCAGGCATCGTGGTGTCACGCTCGTCGTTTGGTATGGCTTCATTCAGCTCCGGTTCCCAACGAT
CAAGGCGAGTTACATGATCCCCCATGTTGTGCAAAAAAGCGGTTAGCTCCTTCGGTCCTCCGATCGTTGT
CAGAAGTAAGTTGGCCGCAGTGTTATCACTCATGGTTATGGCAGCACTGCATAATTCTCTTACTGTCATG
CCATCCGTAAGATGCTTTTCTGTGACTGGTGAGTACTCAACCAAGTCATTCTGAGAATAGTGTATGCGGC
GACCGAGTTGCTCTTGCCCGGCGTCAACACGGGATAATACCGCGCCACATAGCAGAACTTTAAAAGTGCT
CATCATTGGAAAACGTTCTTCGGGGCGAAAACTCTCAAGGATCTTACCGCTGTTGAGATCCAGTTCGATG
TAACCCACTCGTGCACCCAACTGATCTTCAGCATCTTTTACTTTCACCAGCGTTTCTGGGTGAGCAAAAA
CAGGAAGGCAAAATGCCGCAAAAAAGGGAATAAGGGCGACACGGAAATGTTGAATACTCATACTCTTCCT
TTTTCAATATTATTGAAGCATTTATCAGGGTTATTGTCTCATGAGCGGATACATATTTGAATGTATTTAG
AAAAATAAACAAATAGGGGTTCCGCGCACATTTCCCCGAAAAGTGCCACCTGACGTCTAAGAAACCATTA
TTATCATGACATTAACCTATAAAAATAGGCGTATCACGAGGCCCTTTCGTCTTCAAGAATTAGCTTGGCC
ATTGCATACGTTGTATCCATATCATAATATGTACATTTATATTGGCTCATGTCCAACATTACCGCCATGT
TGACATTGATTATTGACTAGTTATTAATAGTAATCAATTACGGGGTCATTAGTTCATAGCCCATATATGG
AGT
Features (pLannotate 1.2.2; 20 found; start..end, strand, type, name):
    309..512     +  promoter       CMV promoter: human cytomegalovirus (CMV) immediate early promoter
    513..688     +  LTR            5' LTR (truncated): truncated long terminal repeat from Moloney murine sarcoma virus
    810..1084    +  misc_feature   MESV Ψ (fragment): packaging signal of murine embryonic stem cell virus
   1151..1567    +  CDS            gag (truncated): truncated Moloney murine leukemia virus (MMLV) gag gene lacking the start codon
   1604..1907    +  enhancer       CMV enhancer: human cytomegalovirus immediate early enhancer
   1908..2111    +  promoter       CMV promoter: human cytomegalovirus (CMV) immediate early promoter
   2332..2904    +  misc_feature   IRES: internal ribosome entry site (IRES) of the encephalomyocarditis virus (EMCV)
   2923..3712    +  CDS            NeoR/KanR (fragment): aminoglycoside phosphotransferase from Tn5; aph(3')-II (or nptII); confers resistance to neomycin, kanamycin, and G418 (Geneticin®)
   3719..3787    +  CDS            ble (fragment): BLE_KLEPN - Experimental evidence at protein level: Swiss-Prot protein existence level 1. Binding protein with a strong affinity to the bleomycin family of antibiotics. Binds to CL990; an antimitotic-antibiotic compound. From Klebsiella pneumoniae.
   3883..3954    +  CDS            Mos (fragment): MOS_MOUSE - Experimental evidence at transcript level: Swiss-Prot protein existence level 2. From Mus musculus (Mouse).
   3987..4087    +  CDS            env (fragment): murine leukemia virus gPr80 envelope polyprotein precursor; env; proteolytically cleaved into gp70SU and p15TM subunits
   4129..4554    +  LTR            3' LTR (ΔU3): self-inactivating 3' long terminal repeat (LTR) from Moloney murine leukemia virus
   4623..4663    +  CDS            rop (fragment): Rop protein, which maintains plasmids at low copy number; rop
   4765..4803    +  misc_feature   bom (fragment): basis of mobility region from pBR322
   4820..5149    +  promoter       SV40 promoter: SV40 enhancer and early promoter
   5155..5256    +  misc_feature   bom (fragment): basis of mobility region from pBR322
   5442..6030    -  rep_origin     ori: high-copy-number ColE1/pMB1/pBR322/pUC origin of replication
   6201..7061    -  CDS            AmpR: β-lactamase; bla; confers resistance to ampicillin, carbenicillin, and related antibiotics
   7062..7166    -  promoter       AmpR promoter: bla
   7352..308     +  enhancer       CMV enhancer (across the origin): human cytomegalovirus immediate early enhancer
