>Addgene plasmid #110344 | pQC MCS IRES G418 | addgene full sequence | sequence record 213718 | Addgene NGS Result
TGACATTGATTATTGACTAGTTATTAATAGTAATCAATTACGGGGTCATTAGTTCATAGCCCATATATGG
AGTTCCGCGTTACATAACTTACGGTAAATGGCCCGCCTGGCTGACCGCCCAACGACCCCCGCCCATTGAC
GTCAATAATGACGTATGTTCCCATAGTAACGCCAATAGGGACTTTCCATTGACGTCAATGGGTGGAGTAT
TTACGGTAAACTGCCCACTTGGCAGTACATCAAGTGTATCATATGCCAAGTACGCCCCCTATTGACGTCA
ATGACGGTAAATGGCCCGCCTGGCATTATGCCCAGTACATGACCTTATGGGACTTTCCTACTTGGCAGTA
CATCTACGTATTAGTCATCGCTATTACCATGGTGATGCGGTTTTGGCAGTACATCAATGGGCGTGGATAG
CGGTTTGACTCACGGGGATTTCCAAGTCTCCACCCCATTGACGTCAATGGGAGTTTGTTTTGGCACCAAA
ATCAACGGGACTTTCCAAAATGTCGTAACAACTCCGCCCCATTGACGCAAATGGGCGGTAGGCGTGTACG
GTGGGAGGTCTATATAAGCAGAGCTCAATAAAAGAGCCCACAACCCCTCACTCGGCGCGCCAGTCTTCCG
ATAGACTGCGTCGCCCGGGTACCCGTATTCCCAATAAAGCCTCTTGCTGTTTGCATCCGAATCGTGGTCT
CGCTGTTCCTTGGGAGGGTCTCCTCTGAGTGATTGACTACCCACGACGGGGGTCTTTCATTTGGGGGCTC
GTCCGGGATTTGGAGACCCCTGCCCAGGGACCACCGACCCACCACCGGGAGGTAAGCTGGCCAGCAACTT
ATCTGTGTCTGTCCGATTGTCTAGTGTCTATGTTTGATGTTATGCGCCTGCGTCTGTACTAGTTAGCTAA
CTAGCTCTGTATCTGGCGGACCCGTGGTGGAACTGACGAGTTCTGAACACCCGGCCGCAACCCTGGGAGA
CGTCCCAGGGACTTTGGGGGCCGTTTTTGTGGCCCGACCTGAGGAAGGGAGTCGATGTGGAATCCGACCC
CGTCAGGATATGTGGTTCTGGTAGGAGACGAGAACCTAAAACAGTTCCCGCCTCCGTCTGAATTTTTGCT
TTCGGTTTGGAACCGAAGCCGCGCGTCTTGTCTGCTGCAGCGCTGCAGCATCGTTCTGTGTTGTCTCTGT
CTGACTGTGTTTCTGTATTTGTCTGAAAATTAGGGCCAGACTGTTACCACTCCCTTAAGTTTGACCTTAG
GTCACTGGAAAGATGTCGAGCGGATCGCTCACAACCAGTCGGTAGATGTCAAGAAGAGACGTTGGGTTAC
CTTCTGCTCTGCAGAATGGCCAACCTTTAACGTCGGATGGCCGCGAGACGGCACCTTTAACCGAGACCTC
ATCACCCAGGTTAAGATCAAGGTCTTTTCACCTGGCCCGCATGGACACCCAGACCAGGTCCCCTACATCG
TGACCTGGGAAGCCTTGGCTTTTGACCCCCCTCCCTGGGTCAAGCCCTTTGTACACCCTAAGCCTCCGCC
TCCTCTTCCTCCATCCGCCCCGTCTCTCCCCCTTGAACCTCCTCGTTCGACCCCGCCTCGATCCTCCCTT
TATCCAGCCCTCACTCCTTCTCTAGGCGCCGGAATTGAAGATCTGGGGGATCGATCCTCTAGAGTCCGTT
ACATAACTTACGGTAAATGGCCCGCCTGGCTGACCGCCCAACGACCCCCGCCCATTGACGTCAATAATGA
CGTATGTTCCCATAGTAACGCCAATAGGGACTTTCCATTGACGTCAATGGGTGGAGTATTTACGGTAAAC
TGCCCACTTGGCAGTACATCAAGTGTATCATATGCCAAGTACGCCCCCTATTGACGTCAATGACGGTAAA
TGGCCCGCCTGGCATTATGCCCAGTACATGACCTTATGGGACTTTCCTACTTGGCAGTACATCTACGTAT
TAGTCATCGCTATTACCATGGTGATGCGGTTTTGGCAGTACATCAATGGGCGTGGATAGCGGTTTGACTC
ACGGGGATTTCCAAGTCTCCACCCCATTGACGTCAATGGGAGTTTGTTTTGGCACCAAAATCAACGGGAC
TTTCCAAAATGTCGTAACAACTCCGCCCCATTGACGCAAATGGGCGGTAGGCGTGTACGGTGGGAGGTCT
ATATAAGCAGAGCTCGTTTAGTGAACCGTCAGATCGCCTGGAGACGCCATCCACGCTGTTTTGACCTCCA
TAGAAGACACCGGGACCGATCCAGCCTCCGCGGCCGGGAACGGTGCATTGGAACGGACCTGCAGGAATTG
ATCCGCGGCCGCACCGGGGATCCGGTTCTAGAGCCACCGGTTGTATGGAGTTTAAACTCCAAAGCATCGA
TGGTAGCGGCCGCGGTGAATTCCGCCCCTCTCCCTCCCCCCCCCCTAACGTTACTGGCCGAAGCCGCTTG
GAATAAGGCCGGTGTGCGTTTGTCTATATGTTATTTTCCACCATATTGCCGTCTTTTGGCAATGTGAGGG
CCCGGAAACCTGGCCCTGTCTTCTTGACGAGCATTCCTAGGGGTCTTTCCCCTCTCGCCAAAGGAATGCA
AGGTCTGTTGAATGTCGTGAAGGAAGCAGTTCCTCTGGAAGCTTCTTGAAGACAAACAACGTCTGTAGCG
ACCCTTTGCAGGCAGCGGAACCCCCCACCTGGCGACAGGTGCCTCTGCGGCCAAAAGCCACGTGTATAAG
ATACACCTGCAAAGGCGGCACAACCCCAGTGCCACGTTGTGAGTTGGATAGTTGTGGAAAGAGTCAAATG
GCTCTCCTCAAGCGTATTCAACAAGGGGCTGAAGGATGCCCAGAAGGTACCCCATTGTATGGGATCTGAT
CTGGGGCCTCGGTGCACATGCTTTACATGTGTTTAGTCGAGGTTAAAAAAACGTCTAGGCCCCCCGAACC
ACGGGGACGTGGTTTTCCTTTGAAAAACACGATGATAAGCTTGCCACAACCATGGCTGAACAAGATGGAT
TGCACGCAGGTTCTCCGGCCGCTTGGGTGGAGAGGCTATTCGGCTATGACTGGGCACAACAGACAATCGG
CTGCTCTGATGCCGCCGTGTTCCGGCTGTCAGCGCAGGGGCGCCCGGTTCTTTTTGTCAAGACCGACCTG
TCCGGTGCCCTGAATGAACTGCAGGACGAGGCAGCGCGGCTATCGTGGCTGGCCACGACGGGCGTTCCTT
GCGCAGCTGTGCTCGACGTTGTCACTGAAGCGGGAAGGGACTGGCTGCTATTGGGCGAAGTGCCGGGGCA
GGATCTCCTGTCATCTCACCTTGCTCCTGCCGAGAAAGTATCCATCATGGCTGATGCAATGCGGCGGCTG
CATACGCTTGATCCGGCTACCTGCCCATTCGACCACCAAGCGAAACATCGCATCGAGCGAGCACGTACTC
GGATGGAAGCCGGTCTTGTCGATCAGGATGATCTGGACGAAGAGCATCAGGGGCTCGCGCCAGCCGAACT
GTTCGCCAGGCTCAAGGCGCGCATGCCCGACGGCGAGGATCTCGTCGTGACCCATGGCGATGCCTGCTTG
CCGAATATCATGGTGGAAAATGGCCGCTTTTCTGGATTCATCGACTGTGGCCGGCTGGGTGTGGCGGACC
GCTATCAGGACATAGCGTTGGCTACCCGTGATATTGCTGAAGAGCTTGGCGGCGAATGGGCTGACCGCTT
CCTCGTGCTTTACGGTATCGCCGCTCCCGATTCGCAGCGCATCGCCTTCTATCGCCTTCTTGACGAGTTC
TTCTGAGCGGGATCGGCTAGAGTCGACCCGGACGGGACGCTCCTGCGCCTGATACAGAACGAATTGCTTG
CAGGCATCTCATGAGTGTGTCTTCCCGTTTTCCGCCTGAGGTCACTGCGTGGATGGAGCGCTGGCGCCTG
CTGCGCGACGGCGAGCTGCTCACCACCCACTCGAGGGCTGCAGCGCTGCAGAGGCCGAGTGCAGAACTGC
TCCAAAGGGACCTCAAGGCTTTCCGAGGGACACTAGGCTGACTCCATCGAGCCAGTGTAGAGATAAGCTT
ATCGATTAGTCCAATTTGTTAAAGACAGGATATCAGTGGTCCAGGCTCTAGTTTTGACTCAACAATATCA
CCAGCTGAAGCCTATAGAGTACGAGCCATAGATAAAATAAAAGATTTTATTTAGTCTCCAGAAAAAGGGG
GGAATGAAAGACCCCACCTGTAGGTTTGGCAAGCTAGCTTAAGTAACGCCATTTTGCAAGGCATGGAAAA
ATACATAACTGAGAATAGAGAAGTTCAGATCAAGGTCAGGAACAGATGGAACAGGGTCGACCCTAGAGAA
CCATCAGATGTTTCCAGGGTGCCCCAAGGACCTGAAATGACCCTGTGCCTTATTTGAACTAACCAATCAG
TTCGCTTCTCGCTTCTGTTCGCGCGCTTCTGCTCCCCGAGCTCAATAAAAGAGCCCACAACCCCTCACTC
GGGGCGCCAGTCCTCCGATTGACTGAGTCGCCCGGGTACCCGTGTATCCAATAAACCCTCTTGCAGTTGC
ATCCGACTTGTGGTCTCGCTGTTCCTTGGGAGGGTCTCCTCTGAGTGATTGACTACCCGTCAGCGGGGGT
CTTTCATTTGGGGGCTCGTCCGGGATCGGGAGACCCCTGCCCAGGGACCACCGACCCACCACCGGGAGGT
AAGCTGGCTGCCTCGCGCGTTTCGGTGATGACGGTGAAAACCTCTGACACATGCAGCTCCCGGAGACGGT
CACAGCTTGTCTGTAAGCGGATGCCGGGAGCAGACAAGCCCGTCAGGGCGCGTCAGCGGGTGTTGGCGGG
TGTCGGGGCGCAGCCATGACCCAGTCACGTAGCGATAGCGGAGTGTAGATCCGGCTGTGGAATGTGTGTC
AGTTAGGGTGTGGAAAGTCCCCAGGCTCCCCAGCAGGCAGAAGTATGCAAAGCATGCATCTCAATTAGTC
AGCAACCAGGTGTGGAAAGTCCCCAGGCTCCCCAGCAGGCAGAAGTATGCAAAGCATGCATCTCAATTAG
TCAGCAACCATAGTCCCGCCCCTAACTCCGCCCATCCCGCCCCTAACTCCGCCCAGTTCCGCCCATTCTC
CGCCCCATGGCTGACTAATTTTTTTTATTTATGCAGAGGCCGAGGCCGCCTCGGCCTCTGAGCTATTCCA
GAAGTAGTGAGGAGGCTTTTTTGGAGGCCTAGGCTTTTGCAAAAAGCTTACTGGCTTAACTATGCGGCAT
CAGAGCAGATTGTACTGAGAGTGCACCATATGCGGTGTGAAATACCGCACAGATGCGTAAGGAGAAAATA
CCGCATCAGGCGCTCTTCCGCTTCCTCGCTCACTGACTCGCTGCGCTCGGTCGTTCGGCTGCGGCGAGCG
GTATCAGCTCACTCAAAGGCGGTAATACGGTTATCCACAGAATCAGGGGATAACGCAGGAAAGAACATGT
GAGCAAAAGGCCAGCAAAAGGCCAGGAACCGTAAAAAGGCCGCGTTGCTGGCGTTTTTCCATAGGCTCCG
CCCCCCTGACGAGCATCACAAAAATCGACGCTCAAGTCAGAGGTGGCGAAACCCGACAGGACTATAAAGA
TACCAGGCGTTTCCCCCTGGAAGCTCCCTCGTGCGCTCTCCTGTTCCGACCCTGCCGCTTACCGGATACC
TGTCCGCCTTTCTCCCTTCGGGAAGCGTGGCGCTTTCTCATAGCTCACGCTGTAGGTATCTCAGTTCGGT
GTAGGTCGTTCGCTCCAAGCTGGGCTGTGTGCACGAACCCCCCGTTCAGCCCGACCGCTGCGCCTTATCC
GGTAACTATCGTCTTGAGTCCAACCCGGTAAGACACGACTTATCGCCACTGGCAGCAGCCACTGGTAACA
GGATTAGCAGAGCGAGGTATGTAGGCGGTGCTACAGAGTTCTTGAAGTGGTGGCCTAACTACGGCTACAC
TAGAAGGACAGTATTTGGTATCTGCGCTCTGCTGAAGCCAGTTACCTTCGGAAAAAGAGTTGGTAGCTCT
TGATCCGGCAAACAAACCACCGCTGGTAGCGGTGGTTTTTTTGTTTGCAAGCAGCAGATTACGCGCAGAA
AAAAAGGATCTCAAGAAGATCCTTTGATCTTTTCTACGGGGTCTGACGCTCAGTGGAACGAAAACTCACG
TTAAGGGATTTTGGTCATGAGATTATCAAAAAGGATCTTCACCTAGATCCTTTTAAATTAAAAATGAAGT
TTTAAATCAATCTAAAGTATATATGAGTAAACTTGGTCTGACAGTTACCAATGCTTAATCAGTGAGGCAC
CTATCTCAGCGATCTGTCTATTTCGTTCATCCATAGTTGCCTGACTCCCCGTCGTGTAGATAACTACGAT
ACGGGAGGGCTTACCATCTGGCCCCAGTGCTGCAATGATACCGCGAGACCCACGCTCACCGGCTCCAGAT
TTATCAGCAATAAACCAGCCAGCCGGAAGGGCCGAGCGCAGAAGTGGTCCTGCAACTTTATCCGCCTCCA
TCCAGTCTATTAATTGTTGCCGGGAAGCTAGAGTAAGTAGTTCGCCAGTTAATAGTTTGCGCAACGTTGT
TGCCATTGCTGCAGGCATCGTGGTGTCACGCTCGTCGTTTGGTATGGCTTCATTCAGCTCCGGTTCCCAA
CGATCAAGGCGAGTTACATGATCCCCCATGTTGTGCAAAAAAGCGGTTAGCTCCTTCGGTCCTCCGATCG
TTGTCAGAAGTAAGTTGGCCGCAGTGTTATCACTCATGGTTATGGCAGCACTGCATAATTCTCTTACTGT
CATGCCATCCGTAAGATGCTTTTCTGTGACTGGTGAGTACTCAACCAAGTCATTCTGAGAATAGTGTATG
CGGCGACCGAGTTGCTCTTGCCCGGCGTCAACACGGGATAATACCGCGCCACATAGCAGAACTTTAAAAG
TGCTCATCATTGGAAAACGTTCTTCGGGGCGAAAACTCTCAAGGATCTTACCGCTGTTGAGATCCAGTTC
GATGTAACCCACTCGTGCACCCAACTGATCTTCAGCATCTTTTACTTTCACCAGCGTTTCTGGGTGAGCA
AAAACAGGAAGGCAAAATGCCGCAAAAAAGGGAATAAGGGCGACACGGAAATGTTGAATACTCATACTCT
TCCTTTTTCAATATTATTGAAGCATTTATCAGGGTTATTGTCTCATGAGCGGATACATATTTGAATGTAT
TTAGAAAAATAAACAAATAGGGGTTCCGCGCACATTTCCCCGAAAAGTGCCACCTGACGTCTAAGAAACC
ATTATTATCATGACATTAACCTATAAAAATAGGCGTATCACGAGGCCCTTTCGTCTTCAAGAATTAGCTT
GGCCATTGCATACGTTGTATCCATATCATAATATGTACATTTATATTGGCTCATGTCCAACATTACCGCC
ATGT
Features (pLannotate 1.2.2; 20 found; start..end, strand, type, name):
      2..381     +  enhancer       CMV enhancer: human cytomegalovirus immediate early enhancer
    382..585     +  promoter       CMV promoter: human cytomegalovirus (CMV) immediate early promoter
    586..761     +  LTR            5' LTR (truncated): truncated long terminal repeat from Moloney murine sarcoma virus
    883..1157    +  misc_feature   MESV Ψ (fragment): packaging signal of murine embryonic stem cell virus
   1224..1640    +  CDS            gag (truncated): truncated Moloney murine leukemia virus (MMLV) gag gene lacking the start codon
   1677..1980    +  enhancer       CMV enhancer: human cytomegalovirus immediate early enhancer
   1981..2184    +  promoter       CMV promoter: human cytomegalovirus (CMV) immediate early promoter
   2516..2978    +  misc_feature   IRES: internal ribosome entry site (IRES) of the encephalomyocarditis virus (EMCV)
   2997..3786    +  CDS            NeoR/KanR (fragment): aminoglycoside phosphotransferase from Tn5; aph(3')-II (or nptII); confers resistance to neomycin, kanamycin, and G418 (Geneticin®)
   3793..3861    +  CDS            ble (fragment): BLE_KLEPN - Experimental evidence at protein level: Swiss-Prot protein existence level 1. Binding protein with a strong affinity to the bleomycin family of antibiotics. Binds to CL990; an antimitotic-antibiotic compound. From Klebsiella pneumoniae.
   3957..4028    +  CDS            Mos (fragment): MOS_MOUSE - Experimental evidence at transcript level: Swiss-Prot protein existence level 2. From Mus musculus (Mouse).
   4061..4161    +  CDS            env (fragment): murine leukemia virus gPr80 envelope polyprotein precursor; env; proteolytically cleaved into gp70SU and p15TM subunits
   4203..4628    +  LTR            3' LTR (ΔU3): self-inactivating 3' long terminal repeat (LTR) from Moloney murine leukemia virus
   4697..4737    +  CDS            rop (fragment): Rop protein, which maintains plasmids at low copy number; rop
   4839..4877    +  misc_feature   bom (fragment): basis of mobility region from pBR322
   4894..5223    +  promoter       SV40 promoter: SV40 enhancer and early promoter
   5229..5330    +  misc_feature   bom (fragment): basis of mobility region from pBR322
   5516..6104    -  rep_origin     ori: high-copy-number ColE1/pMB1/pBR322/pUC origin of replication
   6275..7135    -  CDS            AmpR: β-lactamase; bla; confers resistance to ampicillin, carbenicillin, and related antibiotics
   7136..7240    -  promoter       AmpR promoter: bla
