[The description below was written by a language model from this plasmid's Addgene catalogue record and pLannotate feature annotations shown in this document.]
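Description:
pQC MCS IRES G418 is an empty γ-retroviral transfer vector of the pQC family, intended for cloning a gene of interest and expressing it stably in mammalian cells after retroviral transduction. It was derived from the sister vector pQC MCS IRES Puro by swapping the BglII–EcoRI region for the corresponding region of a neomycin-resistance pQCXI plasmid. In bacteria it is maintained as a high-copy plasmid through a ColE1/pUC-type origin and selected with ampicillin via β-lactamase. The two sequence records (about 7.4 kb) carry essentially the same features and differ mainly in their numbering start point.

The viral cassette begins with a hybrid 5′ element in which the CMV enhancer/promoter is fused to a truncated murine sarcoma virus LTR, driving strong genomic RNA production in packaging cells. This is followed by a Ψ packaging signal and a truncated, start-codon-less gag segment that helps encapsidation. An internal CMV enhancer/promoter then drives a bicistronic transcript: the multiple cloning site, followed by an EMCV IRES and the Tn5 aminoglycoside phosphotransferase gene. Because the marker is translated from the same mRNA as the insert, G418 (Geneticin) selection enriches for cells expressing the cloned gene. The 3′ LTR carries a U3 deletion, making the integrated provirus self-inactivating so that expression depends on the internal CMV promoter. Short ble, Mos, env, rop and bom fragments, and an SV40 promoter in the backbone outside the LTRs, appear to be carry-over sequence.

According to the depositor, inserts can be introduced by TA cloning after XcmI digestion or by BamHI, AgeI, PmeI and EcoRI restriction cloning. Virus production requires separate gag/pol and envelope (for example VSV-G) helper plasmids. Puromycin and V5-tagged versions also exist in the same series.
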