Addgene plasmid #110344: pQC MCS IRES G418
Purpose: (Empty Backbone) γ-Retroviral transfer vector for cloning and expressing your gene of interest. IRES-driven Geneticin selection.
Depositing lab: Sandra Martha Gomes Dias. Depositing organization: Centro Nacional de Pesquisa em Energia e Materiais (CNPEM). Publication: Molecular mechanism of glutaminase activation through filamentation and the role of filaments in mitophagy protection. Adamoski D, Dias MM, Quesnay JEN, Yang Z, Zagoriy I, Steyer AM, Rodrigues CT, da Silva Bastos AC, da Silva BN, Costa RKE, de Abreu FMO, Islam Z, Cassago A, van Heel MG, Consonni SR, Mattei S, Mahamid J, Portugal RV, Ambrosio ALB, Dias SMG. Nat Struct Mol Biol. 2023 Dec;30(12):1902-1912. doi: 10.1038/s41594-023-01118-0. Epub 2023 Oct 19. PubMed 37857822.
Backbone
  Vector backbone: pQC MCS IRES Puro
  Backbone manufacturer: #110343
  Backbone size (bp): 7067
  Modifications to backbone: Region between BglII and EcoRI from original backbone replaced by same region from pQCXI Neo DsRed-LC3-GFP (Addgene #31183).
  Vector type: Mammalian Expression, Retroviral
  Promoter: CMV
  Selectable markers: Neomycin (select with G418)
Growth in bacteria
  Bacterial resistance: Ampicillin, 100 μg/mL
  Growth temperature: 37°C
  Growth strain: NEB Stable
  Copy number: High Copy
Gene/Insert
  Cloning method: Restriction Enzyme
  Sequencing primers: 5′ pQC Seq Fow 5'-ACGCCATCCACGCTGTTTTGACCT-3'; 3′ pQC Seq Rev 5'-AAGCGGCTTCGGCCAGTAACGTTA-3'
Resource information
  A portion of this plasmid was derived from a plasmid made by: Used sequences from pQC mKorange IX (Addgene #37344), Dr. Connie Cepko, pLKO.1 - TRC cloning vector (Addgene #10878), Dr. David Root and pQCXI Neo DsRed-LC3-GFP (Addgene #31183), Dr. David Sabatini
Terms and licenses: Academic/Nonprofit Terms; Industry Terms: Not Available to Industry
Depositor comments: pQC-based γ-Retroviral transfer vector for cloning and expressing your gene of interest. IRES-driven Geneticin selection. Also available as: V5-mKO2-MCS-IRES-Puro (Addgene #110341) V5 MCS IRES Puro (Addgene #110342) MCS IRES Puro (Addgene #110343) MCS IRES G418 (Addgene #110344) V5 MCS IRES G418 (Addgene #110345) All vectors can be used for TA-cloning (After XcmI cleavage), or BamHI-AgeI-PmeI-EcoRI restriction cloning. Weinberg Lab recommends using pUMVC (Addgene #8449) and VSV-G (#8454) for packaging.
How to cite: pQC MCS IRES G418 was a gift from Sandra Martha Gomes Dias (Addgene plasmid # 110344 ; http://n2t.net/addgene:110344 ; RRID:Addgene_110344)
